Addgene plasmid #86037: hFlt1 Y1333F
Purpose: human VEGFR1 with Y to F mutation at position 1333
Depositing lab: Christie Thomas. Depositing organization: University of Iowa. Publication: N-terminal cleavage and release of the ectodomain of Flt1 is mediated via ADAM10 and ADAM 17 and regulated by VEGFR2 and the Flt1 intracellular domain. Raikwar NS, Liu KZ, Thomas CP. PLoS One. 2014 Nov 11;9(11):e112794. doi: 10.1371/journal.pone.0112794. eCollection 2014. PONE-D-14-21798 PubMed 25387128.
Backbone
  Vector backbone: pCMV6 Entry
  Backbone manufacturer: Origene
  Vector type: Mammalian Expression
Growth in bacteria
  Bacterial resistance: Kanamycin, 50 μg/mL
  Growth temperature: 37°C
  Growth strain: DH5alpha
  Copy number: High Copy
Gene/Insert
  Gene/Insert name: human Flt1 Y1333F
  Species: H. sapiens (human)
  Insert size (bp): 4286
  Mutation: Y1333F; HA tag is inserted downstream of signal sequence (between AA30-31)
  Entrez Gene: FLT1 (a.k.a. FLT, FLT-1, VEGFR-1, VEGFR1)
  Promoter: CMV
  Tag / fusion protein: FLAG (C terminal on backbone); HA (N terminal on insert); Myc (C terminal on backbone)
  Cloning method: Unknown
  Sequencing primers: 5′ CMV-F; 3′ hGH-PA-R
Terms and licenses: Academic/Nonprofit Terms; Industry Terms: Not Available to Industry
How to cite: hFlt1 Y1333F was a gift from Christie Thomas (Addgene plasmid # 86037 ; http://n2t.net/addgene:86037 ; RRID:Addgene_86037)
