[The description below was written by a language model from this plasmid's Addgene catalogue record and pLannotate feature annotations shown in this document.]
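Description:
hFlt1 Y1333F is a mammalian expression plasmid built on the pCMV6 Entry backbone that encodes human FLT1 (VEGFR1), the vascular endothelial growth factor receptor tyrosine kinase, carrying a tyrosine-to-phenylalanine substitution at residue 1333 in the intracellular region. The sequenced plasmid is about 10.2 kb. Expression is driven by the human cytomegalovirus immediate-early enhancer and promoter and terminated by the human growth hormone polyadenylation signal. A T7 promoter lies between the CMV promoter and the insert and could support in vitro transcription.

According to the record, an HA epitope has been inserted just after the signal sequence, between amino acids 30 and 31, so that it marks the extracellular N-terminus of the mature receptor. The backbone supplies C-terminal Myc and FLAG tags. The feature table detects only the FLAG sequence, annotated as a 3xFLAG fragment. It also annotates the FLT1 match over a span longer than the 4286 bp insert size given in the catalogue, a discrepancy the record does not explain.

The plasmid replicates at high copy in E. coli from a ColE1/pUC-type origin and also carries an f1 origin. A single NeoR/KanR gene is placed behind both a bacterial (bla) promoter and the SV40 early promoter/origin, with an HSV TK polyadenylation signal. This arrangement gives kanamycin selection in bacteria and should allow G418 selection in mammalian cells.

With tags at opposite ends of the receptor, the construct suits tracking of the ectodomain and the membrane-bound remnant separately. This fits the associated study of ADAM10/ADAM17-mediated cleavage and ectodomain release of Flt1 and its regulation by the intracellular domain. The Y1333F change removes a potential phosphorylation site there.
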