Features (pLannotate 1.2.2; 17 found; start..end, strand, type, name):
    179..558     +  enhancer       CMV enhancer: human cytomegalovirus immediate early enhancer
    560..759     +  promoter       CMV promoter: human cytomegalovirus (CMV) immediate early promoter
    788..806     +  promoter       T7 promoter: promoter for bacteriophage T7 RNA polymerase
    865..6243    +  CDS            FLT1: VGFR1_HUMAN - Also known as FLT, FRT, VEGFR1. Experimental evidence at protein level: Swiss-Prot protein existence level 1. [Isoform 7]: Has a truncated kinase domain; it increases phosphorylation of SRC at 'Tyr-418' by unknown means and promotes tumor cell invasion. From Homo sapiens (Human).
   6310..6334    +  CDS            3xFLAG (fragment): three tandem FLAG® epitope tags
   6380..7002    +  polyA_signal   hGH poly(A) signal: human growth hormone polyadenylation signal
   7151..7739    -  rep_origin     ori: high-copy-number ColE1/pMB1/pBR322/pUC origin of replication
   7961..7977    +  polyA_signal   bGH poly(A) signal (fragment): bovine growth hormone polyadenylation signal
   8068..8115    -  polyA_signal   HSV TK poly(A) signal: herpes simplex virus thymidine kinase polyadenylation signal (Cole and Stacy, 1985)
   8174..8326    -  CDS            ble (fragment): BLE_KLEPN - Experimental evidence at protein level: Swiss-Prot protein existence level 1. Binding protein with a strong affinity to the bleomycin family of antibiotics. Binds to CL990; an antimitotic-antibiotic compound. From Klebsiella pneumoniae.
   8347..9141    -  CDS            NeoR/KanR: aminoglycoside phosphotransferase from Tn5; aph(3')-II (or nptII); confers resistance to neomycin, kanamycin, and G418 (Geneticin®)
   9190..9324    -  rep_origin     SV40 ori: SV40 origin of replication
   9328..9399    -  promoter       SV40 promoter (fragment): SV40 enhancer and early promoter
   9400..9471    -  promoter       SV40 promoter (fragment): SV40 enhancer and early promoter
   9514..9618    -  promoter       AmpR promoter: bla
   9645..10073   +  rep_origin     f1 ori (sequence partly withheld): f1 bacteriophage origin of replication; arrow indicates direction of (+) strand synthesis
  10104..19      -  CDS            lacZα (fragment) (across the origin): LacZα fragment of β-galactosidase; lacZ fragment
>Addgene plasmid #86037 | hFlt1 Y1333F | addgene full sequence | sequence record 181542 | Addgene NGS Result
TGTAAAACGACGGCCAGTGCCAAGCTGATCTATACATTGAATCAATATTGGCAATTAGCCATATTAGTCA
TTGGTTATATAGCATAAATCAATATTGGCTATTGGCCATTGCATACGTTGTATCTATATCATAATATGTA
CATTTATATTGGCTCATGTCCAATATGACCGCCATGTTGACATTGATTATTGACTAGTTATTAATAGTAA
TCAATTACGGGGTCATTAGTTCATAGCCCATATATGGAGTTCCGCGTTACATAACTTACGGTAAATGGCC
CGCCTGGCTGACCGCCCAACGACCCCCGCCCATTGACGTCAATAATGACGTATGTTCCCATAGTAACGCC
AATAGGGACTTTCCATTGACGTCAATGGGTGGAGTATTTACGGTAAACTGCCCACTTGGCAGTACATCAA
GTGTATCATATGCCAAGTCCGCCCCCTATTGACGTCAATGACGGTAAATGGCCCGCCTGGCATTATGCCC
AGTACATGACCTTACGGGACTTTCCTACTTGGCAGTACATCTACGTATTAGTCATCGCTATTACCATGGT
GATGCGGTTTTGGCAGTACACCAATGGGCGTGGATAGCGGTTTGACTCACGGGGATTTCCAAGTCTCCAC
CCCATTGACGTCAATGGGAGTTTGTTTTGGCACCAAAATCAACGGGACTTTCCAAAATGTCGTAATAACC
CCGCCCCGTTGACGCAAATGGGCGGTAGGCGTGTACGGTGGGAGGTCTATATAAGCAGAGCTCGTTTAGT
GAACCGTCAGAATTTTGTAATACGACTCACTATAGGGCGGCCGGGAATTCGTCGACTGGATCCGGTACCG
AGGAGATCTGCCGCCGCGATCGCCATGGTCAGCTACTGGGACACCGGGGTCCTGCTGTGCGCGCTGCTCA
GCTGTCTGCTTCTCACAGGATCTAGTTCAGGTTCAAAATTAAAATACCCATATGACGTCCCAGACTACGC
TGATCCTGAACTGAGTTTAAAAGGCACCCAGCACATCATGCAAGCAGGCCAGACACTGCATCTCCAATGC
AGGGGGGAAGCAGCCCATAAATGGTCTTTGCCTGAAATGGTGAGTAAGGAAAGCGAAAGGCTGAGCATAA
CTAAATCTGCCTGTGGAAGAAATGGCAAACAATTCTGCAGTACTTTAACCTTGAACACAGCTCAAGCAAA
CCACACTGGCTTCTACAGCTGCAAATATCTAGCTGTACCTACTTCAAAGAAGAAGGAAACAGAATCTGCA
ATCTATATATTTATTAGTGATACAGGTAGACCTTTCGTAGAGATGTACAGTGAAATCCCCGAAATTATAC
ACATGACTGAAGGAAGGGAGCTCGTCATTCCCTGCCGGGTTACGTCACCTAACATCACTGTTACTTTAAA
AAAGTTTCCACTTGACACTTTGATCCCTGATGGAAAACGCATAATCTGGGACAGTAGAAAGGGCTTCATC
ATATCAAATGCAACGTACAAAGAAATAGGGCTTCTGACCTGTGAAGCAACAGTCAATGGGCATTTGTATA
AGACAAACTATCTCACACATCGACAAACCAATACAATCATAGATGTCCAAATAAGCACACCACGCCCAGT
CAAATTACTTAGAGGCCATACTCTTGTCCTCAATTGTACTGCTACCACTCCCTTGAACACGAGAGTTCAA
ATGACCTGGAGTTACCCTGATGAAAAAAATAAGAGAGCTTCCGTAAGGCGACGAATTGACCAAAGCAATT
CCCATGCCAACATATTCTACAGTGTTCTTACTATTGACAAAATGCAGAACAAAGACAAAGGACTTTATAC
TTGTCGTGTAAGGAGTGGACCATCATTCAAATCTGTTAACACCTCAGTGCATATATATGATAAAGCATTC
ATCACTGTGAAACATCGAAAACAGCAGGTGCTTGAAACCGTAGCTGGCAAGCGGTCTTACCGGCTCTCTA
TGAAAGTGAAGGCATTTCCCTCGCCGGAAGTTGTATGGTTAAAAGATGGGTTACCTGCGACTGAGAAATC
TGCTCGCTATTTGACTCGTGGCTACTCGTTAATTATCAAGGACGTAACTGAAGAGGATGCAGGGAATTAT
ACAATCTTGCTGAGCATAAAACAGTCAAATGTGTTTAAAAACCTCACTGCCACTCTAATTGTCAATGTGA
AACCCCAGATTTACGAAAAGGCCGTGTCATCGTTTCCAGACCCGGCTCTCTACCCACTGGGCAGCAGACA
AATCCTGACTTGTACCGCATATGGTATCCCTCAACCTACAATCAAGTGGTTCTGGCACCCCTGTAACCAT
AATCATTCCGAAGCAAGGTGTGACTTTTGTTCCAATAATGAAGAGTCCTTTATCCTGGATGCTGACAGCA
ACATGGGAAACAGAATTGAGAGCATCACTCAGCGCATGGCAATAATAGAAGGAAAGAATAAGATGGCTAG
CACCTTGGTTGTGGCTGACTCTAGAATTTCTGGAATCTACATTTGCATAGCTTCCAATAAAGTTGGGACT
GTGGGAAGAAACATAAGCTTTTATATCACAGATGTGCCAAATGGGTTTCATGTTAACTTGGAAAAAATGC
CGACGGAAGGAGAGGACCTGAAACTGTCTTGCACAGTTAACAAGTTCTTATACAGAGACGTTACTTGGAT
TTTACTGCGGACAGTTAATAACAGAACAATGCACTACAGTATTAGCAAGCAAAAAATGGCCATCACTAAG
GAGCACTCCATCACTCTTAATCTTACCATCATGAATGTTTCCCTGCAAGATTCAGGCACCTATGCCTGCA
GAGCCCTGAGAGATCCCCTCATAATTTCCCCAAAACGTAACCATGTGTGAATAGATTTTGAGTAAGCAGG
GTTGCAGCCACGAGTGAGTCTTCCCTTGTTATTGTGTAGCCAGAATGCCGCAAAACTTCCATGCCTAAGC
GAACTGTTGAGAGTACGTTTCGATTTCTGACTGTGTTAGCCTGGAAGTGCTTGTCCCAACCTTGTTTCTG
AGCATGAACGCCCGCAAGCCAACATGTTAGTTGAAGCATCAGGGCGATTAGCAGCATGATATCAAAACGC
TCTGAGCTGCTCGTTCGGCTATGGCGTAGGCCTAGTCCGTAGGCAGGACTTTTCAAGTCTCGGAAGGTTT
CTTCAATCTGCATTCGCTTCGAATAGATATTAACAAGTTGTTTGGGTGTTCGAATTTCAACAGGTAAGTT
AGTTGCTAGAATCCATGGCTCCTTTGCCGACGCTGAGTAGATTTTAGGTGACGGGTGGTGACAATGAGTC
CGTGTCGAGCGCTGATTTTTTCGGCCTTTAGAGCGAGATTTATACAATAGAATTTGGCATGAGATTGGAT
TGCTTTTAGTCAGCCTCTTATAGCCTAAAGTCTTTGAGTGACTAGATGACATATCATGTAAGTTGCTGAT
AGGTTTCCAGTTTTCCGCTCCTAGGTCTGCATATTGTACTTTTCCTCTTACTCGACTTAACCAGTACCAA
CCCAGCTTCTCAACGGATTTATACCATGGCACTTTAAAGCCAGCATCACTGACAATGAGCGGTGTGGTGT
TACTCGGTAGAATGCTCGCAAGGTCGGCTAGAAATTGGTCATGAGCTTTCTTTGAACATTGCTCTGAAAG
CGGGAACGCTTTCTCATAAAGAGTAACAGAACGACCGTGTAGTGCGACTGAAGCTCGCAATACCATAAGC
CGTTTTTGCTCACGGATATCAGACCAGTCAACAAGTACAATGGGCATCGTATTGCCCGAACAGATAAAGC
TAGCATGCCAACGGTATACAGCGAGTCGCTCTTTGTGGAGGTGACGATTACCTAACAATCGGTCGATTCG
TTTGATGTTATGTTTTGTTCTCGCTTTGGTTGGCAGGTTACGGCCAAGTTCGGTAAGAGTGAGAGTTTTA
CAGTCAAGTAAGGCGTGGCAAGCCAACGTTAAGCTGTTGAGTCGTTTTAAGTGTAATTCGGGGCAGAATT
GGTAAAGAGAGTCGTGTAAAATATCGAGTTCGCACATTTTGTTGTCTGATTATTGATTTTTGGCGAAACC
ATTTGATCATATGACAAGATGTGTATCTACCTTAACTTAATGATTTTGATAAAAATCATTAGGGGATTCA
TCAGTGCAGAGCCAGGAATGTATACACAGGGGAAGAAATCCTCCAGAAGAAAGAAATTACAATCAGAGAT
CAGGAAGCACCATACCTCCTGCGAAACCTCAGTGATCACACAGTGGCCATCAGCAGTTCCACCACTTTAG
ACTGTCATGCTAATGGTGTCCCCGAGCCTCAGATCACTTGGTTTAAAAACAACCACAAAATACAACAAGA
GCCTGGAATTATTTTAGGACCAGGAAGCAGCACGCTGTTTATTGAAAGAGTCACAGAAGAGGATGAAGGT
GTCTATCACTGCAAAGCCACCAACCAGAAGGGCTCTGTGGAAAGTTCAGCATACCTCACTGTTCAAGGAA
CCTCGGACAAGTCTAATCTGGAGCTGATCACTCTAACATGCACCTGTGTGGCTGCGACTCTCTTCTGGCT
CCTATTAACCCTCTTTATCCGAAAAATGAAAAGGTCTTCTTCTGAAATAAAGACTGACTACCTATCAATT
ATAATGGACCCAGATGAAGTTCCTTTGGATGAGCAGTGTGAGCGGCTCCCTTATGATGCCAGCAAGTGGG
AGTTTGCCCGGGAGAGACTTAAACTGGGCAAATCACTTGGAAGAGGGGCTTTTGGAAAAGTGGTTCAAGC
ATCAGCATTTGGCATTAAGAAATCACCTACGTGCCGGACTGTGGCTGTGAAAATGCTGAAAGAGGGGGCC
ACGGCCAGCGAGTACAAAGCTCTGATGACTGAGCTAAAAATCTTGACCCACATTGGCCACCATCTGAACG
TGGTTAACCTGCTGGGAGCCTGCACCAAGCAAGGAGGGCCTCTGATGGTGATTGTTGAATACTGCAAATA
TGGAAATCTCTCCAACTACCTCAAGAGCAAACGTGACTTATTTTTTCTCAACAAGGATGCAGCACTACAC
ATGGAGCCTAAGAAAGAAAAAATGGAGCCAGGCCTGGAACAAGGCAAGAAACCAAGACTAGATAGCGTCA
CCAGCAGCGAAAGCTTTGCGAGCTCCGGCTTTCAGGAAGATAAAAGTCTGAGTGATGTTGAGGAAGAGGA
GGATTCTGACGGTTTCTACAAGGAGCCCATCACTATGGAAGATCTGATTTCTTACAGTTTTCAAGTGGCC
AGAGGCATGGAGTTCCTGTCTTCCAGAAAGTGCATTCATCGGGACCTGGCAGCGAGAAACATTCTTTTAT
CTGAGAACAACGTGGTGAAGATTTGTGATTTTGGCCTTGCCCGGGATATTTATAAGAACCCCGATTATGT
GAGAAAAGGAGATACTCGACTTCCTCTGAAATGGATGGCTCCCGAATCTATCTTTGACAAAATCTACAGC
ACCAAGAGCGACGTGTGGTCTTACGGAGTATTGCTGTGGGAAATCTTCTCCTTAGGTGGGTCTCCATACC
CAGGAGTACAAATGGATGAGGACTTTTGCAGTCGCCTGAGGGAAGGCATGAGGATGAGAGCTCCTGAGTA
CTCTACTCCTGAAATCTATCAGATCATGCTGGACTGCTGGCACAGAGACCCAAAAGAAAGGCCAAGATTT
GCAGAACTTGTGGAAAAACTAGGTGATTTGCTTCAAGCAAATGTACAACAGGATGGTAAAGACTACATCC
CAATCAATGCCATACTGACAGGAAATAGTGGGTTTACATACTCAACTCCTGCCTTCTCTGAGGACTTCTT
CAAGGAAAGTATTTCAGCTCCGAAGTTTAATTCAGGAAGCTCTGATGATGTCAGATATGTAAATGCTTTC
AAGTTCATGAGCCTGGAAAGAATCAAAACCTTTGAAGAACTTTTACCGAATGCCACCTCCATGTTTGATG
ACTACCAGGGCGACAGCAGCACTCTGTTGGCCTCTCCCATGCTGAAGCGCTTCACCTGGACTGACAGCAA
ACCCAAGGCCTCGCTCAAGATTGACTTGAGAGTAACCAGTAAAAGTAAGGAGTCGGGGCTGTCTGATGTC
AGCAGGCCCAGTTTCTGCCATTCCAGCTGTGGGCACGTCAGCGAAGGCAAGCGCAGGTTCACCTACGACC
ACGCTGAGCTGGAAAGGAAAATCGCGTGCTGCTCCCCGCCCCCAGACTACAACTCGGTGGTCCTGTTCTC
CACCCCACCCATCACGCGTACGCGGCCGCTCGAGCAGAAACTCATCTCAGAAGAGGATCTGGCAGCAAAT
GATATCCTGGATTACAAGGATGACGACGATAAGGTTTAAACGGCCGGCCGCGGTCATAGCTGTTTCCTGA
ACAGATCCCGGGTGGCATCCCTGTGACCCCTCCCCAGTGCCTCTCCTGGCCCTGGAAGTTGCCACTCCAG
TGCCCACCAGCCTTGTCCTAATAAAATTAAGTTGCATCATTTTGTCTGACTAGGTGTCCTTCTATAATAT
TATGGGGTGGAGGGGGGTGGTATGGAGCAAGGGGCAAGTTGGGAAGACAACCTGTAGGGCCTGCGGGGTC
TATTGGGAACCAAGCTGGAGTGCAGTGGCACAATCTTGGCTCACTGCAATCTCCGCCTCCTGGGTTCAAG
CGATTCTCCTGCCTCAGCCTCCCGAGTTGTTGGGATTCCAGGCATGCATGACCAGGCTCAGCTAATTTTT
GTTTTTTTGGTAGAGACGGGGTTTCACCATATTGGCCAGGCTGGTCTCCAACTCCTAATCTCAGGTGATC
TACCCACCTTGGCCTCCCAAATTGCTGGGATTACAGGCGTGAACCACTGCTCCCTTCCCTGTCCTTCTGA
TTTTAAAATAACTATACCAGCAGGAGGACGTCCAGACACAGCATAGGCTACCTGGCCATGCCCAACCGGT
GGGACATTTGAGTTGCTTGCTTGGCACTGTCCTCTCATGCGTTGGGTCCACTCAGTAGATGCCTGTTGAA
TTGGGTACGCGGCCAGCGGCGAGCGGTATCAGCTCACTCAAAGGCGGTAATACGGTTATCCACAGAATCA
GGGGATAACGCAGGAAAGAACATGTGAGCAAAAGGCCAGCAAAAGGCCAGGAACCGTAAAAAGGCCGCGT
TGCTGGCGTTTTTCCATAGGCTCCGCCCCCCTGACGAGCATCACAAAAATCGACGCTCAAGTCAGAGGTG
GCGAAACCCGACAGGACTATAAAGATACCAGGCGTTTCCCCCTGGAAGCTCCCTCGTGCGCTCTCCTGTT
CCGACCCTGCCGCTTACCGGATACCTGTCCGCCTTTCTCCCTTCGGGAAGCGTGGCGCTTTCTCATAGCT
CACGCTGTAGGTATCTCAGTTCGGTGTAGGTCGTTCGCTCCAAGCTGGGCTGTGTGCACGAACCCCCCGT
TCAGCCCGACCGCTGCGCCTTATCCGGTAACTATCGTCTTGAGTCCAACCCGGTAAGACACGACTTATCG
CCACTGGCAGCAGCCACTGGTAACAGGATTAGCAGAGCGAGGTATGTAGGCGGTGCTACAGAGTTCTTGA
AGTGGTGGCCTAACTACGGCTACACTAGAAGAACAGTATTTGGTATCTGCGCTCTGCTGAAGCCAGTTAC
CTTCGGAAAAAGAGTTGGTAGCTCTTGATCCGGCAAACAAACCACCGCTGGTAGCGGTGGTTTTTTTGTT
TGCAAGCAGCAGATTACGCGCAGAAAAAAAGGATCTCAAGAAGATCCTTTGATCTTTTCTACGGGGTCTG
ACGCTCAGTGGAACGAAAACTCACGTTAAGGGATTTTGGTCATGAGATTATCAAAAAGGATCTTCACCTA
GATCCTTTTAAATTAAAAATGAAGTTTTAAATCAATCTAAAGTATATATGAGTAACCTGAGGCTATGGCA
GGGCCTGCCGCCCCGACGTTGGCTGCGAGCCCTGGGCCTTCACCCGAACTTGGGGGGTGGGGTGGGGAAA
AGGAAGAAACGCGGGCGTATTGGCCCCAATGGGGTCTCGGTGGGGTATCGACAGAGTGCCAGCCCTGGGA
CCGAACCCCGCGTTTATGAACAAACGACCCAACACCGTGCGTTTTATTCTGTCTTTTTATTGCCGTCATA
GCGCGGGTTCCTTCCGGTATTGTCTCCTTCCGTGTTTCAGTTAGCCTCCCCCTAGGGTGGGCGAAGAACT
CCAGCATGAGATCCCCGCGCTGGAGGATCATCCAGCCGGCGTCCCGGAAAACGATTCCGAAGCCCAACCT
TTCATAGAAGGCGGCGGTGGAATCGAAATCTCGTGATGGCAGGTTGGGCGTCGCTTGGTCGGTCATTTCG
AACCCCAGAGTCCCGCTCAGAAGAACTCGTCAAGAAGGCGATAGAAGGCGATGCGCTGCGAATCGGGAGC
GGCGATACCGTAAAGCACGAGGAAGCGGTCAGCCCATTCGCCGCCAAGCTCTTCAGCAATATCACGGGTA
GCCAACGCTATGTCCTGATAGCGATCCGCCACACCCAGCCGGCCACAGTCGATGAATCCAGAAAAGCGGC
CATTTTCCACCATGATATTCGGCAAGCAGGCATCGCCATGGGTCACGACGAGATCCTCGCCGTCGGGCAT
GCTCGCCTTGAGCCTGGCGAACAGTTCGGCTGGCGCGAGCCCCTGATGCTCTTCGTCCAGATCATCCTGA
TCGACAAGACCGGCTTCCATCCGAGTACGTGCTCGCTCGATGCGATGTTTCGCTTGGTGGTCGAATGGGC
AGGTAGCCGGATCAAGCGTATGCAGCCGCCGCATTGCATCAGCCATGATGGATACTTTCTCGGCAGGAGC
AAGGTGAGATGACAGGAGATCCTGCCCCGGCACTTCGCCCAATAGCAGCCAGTCCCTTCCCGCTTCAGTG
ACAACGTCGAGCACAGCTGCGCAAGGAACGCCCGTCGTGGCCAGCCACGATAGCCGCGCTGCCTCGTCTT
GCAGTTCATTCAGGGCACCGGACAGGTCGGTCTTGACAAAAAGAACCGGGCGCCCCTGCGCTGACAGCCG
GAACACGGCGGCATCAGAGCAGCCGATTGTCTGTTGTGCCCAGTCATAGCCGAATAGCCTCTCCACCCAA
GCGGCCGGAGAACCTGCGTGCAATCCATCTTGTTCAATCATGCGAAACGATCCTCATCCTGTCTCTTGAT
CGATCTTTGCAAAAGCCTAGGCCTCCAAAAAAGCCTCCTCACTACTTCTGGAATAGCTCAGAGGCCGAGG
CGGCCTCGGCCTCTGCATAAATAAAAAAAATTAGTCAGCCATGGGGCGGAGAATGGGCGGAACTGGGCGG
AGTTAGGGGCGGGACTATGGTTGCTGACTAATTGAGATGCATGCTTTGCATACTTCTGCCTGCTGGGGAG
CCTGGGGACTTTCCACACCTGGTTGCTGACTAATTGAGATGCATGCTTTGCATACTTCTGCCTGCTGGGG
AGCCTGGGGACTTTCCACACCCTAACTGACACACATTCCACAGCTGGTTCTTTCCGCCTCAGGACTCTTC
CTTTTTCAATATTATTGAAGCATTTATCAGGGTTATTGTCTCATGAGCGGATACATATTTGAATGTATTT
AGAAAAATAAACAAATAGGGGTTCCGCGCACATTTCCCCGAAAAGTGCCACCTG
[124 nt withheld, positions 9645-9768]
C
[91 nt withheld, positions 9770-9860]
A
[49 nt withheld, positions 9862-9910]
CCTTTGACGTTGGAGTCCACGTTCTTT
[37 nt withheld, positions 9938-9974]
ACCCTATCTCGGTCTATTCTTTTGATTTATAAGGGATTTTGCCGATTTCGGCCTATTGGTTAAAAAATGA
GCTGATTTAACAAAAATTTAACGCGAATTTTAACAAAATATTAACGCTTACAATTTCCATTCGCCATTCA
GGCTGCGCAACTGTTGGGAAGGGCGATCGGTGCGGGCCTCTTCGCTATTACGCCAGCTGGCGAAAGGGGG
ATGTGCTGCAAGGCGATTAAGTTGGGTAACGCCAGGGTTTTCCCAGTCACGACGT
